>Addgene plasmid #8337 | pcdna3.1 hciap1mut | addgene partial sequence | sequence record 16892 | 8337 with BGH-rev
CTATAGAATAGGGCCCTCTAGATGCATGCTCGAGCGGCCGCCAGTGTGATGGATATCTGCAGAATTCGGC
TTACTAGATCTGGTGACCTTAAGAGAGAAATGTACGAACAGTACCCTTGATTATACCCCTGCAAATAGGG
CATTTTCTTAGAGAAGGGGCACATTCCTGGCATACTACCAGAGCACCACAAGGAATAAATACAACAGAAA
CTTCTTTGTCCATACACACTTTACAAGTTCGTTCTTCTTGCAACCTCCTCAATTGTTCTTCCAGTGACAG
ACCTGAAACATCTTCTGTTGGAATATACTTCATATTCTTATCCACAAATAAGTTCTTATACAATGTAGAG
TCAATTTCTTTTAGACAGTTTTTGAAGATGTTGGCCGCAGCATTTCCTTTAACCAAAATGGTATCAATCA
GTTCTCTCGCTTGTAAAGGTATCTGTGTTTTTTGTTTAATAATATCATGTTCCTGTTTATTAATTACATT
GGCCTTTAAAAGATTATCCAGGATAGGAAGCACACATGTCAATTGTTGAAAGAGAGCCATTCTGTTCTTC
CGAATTAATGACAAATCATCTGATGCCATTTCTTCAGCTTGTTTTTCCTTCTCCTCTTCTCTTTTTTCAT
CTTCAGCATTAAGAAGTGCTGACACAATATCATTAACTGTTTTATAGTTCTCTCCAGTTGTCAGGATTTT
ACTTTGAACTGTTTGTTTCACCAGGTCTCTATTAAAGCCCATTTCCAA
