>Addgene plasmid #8337 | pcdna3.1 hciap1mut | addgene partial sequence | sequence record 16893 | 8337 with CMV-F
TAGAGAACCCACTGCTTACTGGCTTATCGAAATTAATACGACTCACTATAGGGAGACCCAAGCTTGGTAC
CGAGCTCGGATCCCCCGGGCTGCAGGAATTCACAATGGAGCAGAAGCTGATTTCCGAGGAGGACCTGGGG
GCCATGCACAAAACTGCCTCCCAAAGACTTTTCCCAGGTCCCTCGTATCAAAACATTAAGAGTATAATGG
AAGATAGCACGATCTTGTCAGATTGGACAAACAGCAACAAACAAAAAATGAAGTATGACTTTTCCTGTGA
ACTCTACAGAATGTCTACATATTCAACTTTCCCCGCCGGGGTGCCTGTCTCAGAAAGGAGTCTTGCTCGT
GCTGGTTTTTATTATACTGGTGTGAATGACAAGGTCAAATGCTTCTGTTGTGGCCTGATGCTGGATAACT
GGAAACTAGGAGACAGTCCTATTCAAAAGCATAAACAGCTATATCCTAGCTGTAGCTTTATTCAGAATCT
GGTTTCAGCTAGTCTGGGATCCACCTCTAAGAATACGTCTCCNATGAGAAACAGTTTTGCACATTCATTA
TCTCCCACCTTGGAACATAGTAGCTTGTTCAGTGGTTCTTACTCCAGCCTTTCTCCAAACCCTCTTAATT
CTAGAGCAGTTGAA
