[The description below was written by a language model from this plasmid's Addgene catalogue record.]
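Description:
pcdna3.1 hciap1mut is a mammalian expression plasmid built on the pcDNA3.1 backbone (about 5.4 kb without insert) that carries a mutant form of human cIAP1, the product of the BIRC2 gene. It is maintained in E. coli as a high-copy plasmid under ampicillin selection, and it carries a neomycin resistance marker so that transfected mammalian cells can be selected with G418. The record does not include a feature table and does not name the promoter. pcDNA3.1 vectors generally drive their insert from the strong constitutive CMV immediate-early promoter, and the listed T7 and SP6 sequencing primers indicate that priming sites flank the cloning region.

The insert, recorded as roughly 1.7 kb, was cloned between EcoRI and NotI sites, both of which remain intact, so it can be excised or transferred. It is expressed with an N-terminal myc epitope tag supplied by the backbone, which allows detection or immunoprecipitation with anti-myc antibodies. The coding sequence bears an H588A substitution. cIAP1 is an inhibitor-of-apoptosis family protein with a C-terminal RING domain that confers E3 ubiquitin ligase activity. A histidine-to-alanine change at this position is consistent with a RING-disrupting, ligase-deficient mutant, although the record does not describe the functional consequence.

The associated publication concerns ubiquitination and degradation of TRAF2 mediated by TNF-RII and c-IAP1. This suggests the construct serves as a mutant comparator to wild-type cIAP1 in overexpression studies of TNF receptor signalling and TRAF2 turnover in mammalian cells.
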