Addgene plasmid #8337: pcdna3.1 hciap1mut
Depositing lab: Jon Ashwell. Publication: TNF-RII and c-IAP1 mediate ubiquitination and degradation of TRAF2. Li X, Yang Y, Ashwell JD. Nature 2002 Mar 21;416(6878):345-7. 10.1038/416345a PubMed 11907583.
Backbone
  Vector backbone: pcDNA3.1
  Backbone size w/o insert (bp): 5400
  Vector type: Mammalian Expression
  Selectable markers: Neomycin (select with G418)
Growth in bacteria
  Bacterial resistance: Ampicillin, 100 μg/mL
  Growth temperature: 37°C
  Growth strain: DH5alpha
  Copy number: High Copy
Gene/Insert
  Gene/Insert name: ciap1mut (alt name: cIAP1)
  Species: H. sapiens (human)
  Insert size (bp): 1700
  Mutation: H588A
  Entrez Gene: BIRC2 (a.k.a. API1, HIAP2, Hiap-2, MIHB, RNF48, c-IAP1, cIAP1)
  Tag / fusion protein: myc (N terminal on backbone)
  Cloning method: Restriction Enzyme; 5′ cloning site EcoRI (not destroyed); 3′ cloning site NotI (not destroyed)
  Sequencing primers: 5′ T7; 3′ SP6
Terms and licenses: Academic/Nonprofit Terms; Industry Terms: Not Available to Industry
How to cite: pcdna3.1 hciap1mut was a gift from Jon Ashwell (Addgene plasmid # 8337 ; http://n2t.net/addgene:8337 ; RRID:Addgene_8337)
